Addgene plasmid #205552: pFH2.107_PB-EPN24-MCP_p6-T2A-eGFP-PGK-Blast
Purpose: Express EPN24-MCP-p6-T2A-eGFP and blasticidin resistance marker
Depositing lab: Michael Elowitz. Publication: Engineering RNA export for measurement and manipulation of living cells. Horns F, Martinez JA, Fan C, Haque M, Linton JM, Tobin V, Santat L, Maggiolo AO, Bjorkman PJ, Lois C, Elowitz MB. Cell. 2023 Jul 10:S0092-8674(23)00689-X. doi: 10.1016/j.cell.2023.06.013. PubMed 37437570.
Backbone
  Vector backbone: ePB2
  Vector type: Mammalian Expression ; Piggybac
  Selectable markers: Blasticidin ; eGFP
Growth in bacteria
  Bacterial resistance: Kanamycin, 50 μg/mL
  Growth temperature: 30°C
  Growth strain: NEB Stable
  Copy number: High Copy
Gene/Insert
  Gene/Insert name: EPN24-MCP-p6
  Species: Synthetic
  Mutation: WT
  Promoter: EF1
  Cloning method: Restriction Enzyme; 5′ cloning site unknown (unknown if destroyed); 3′ cloning site unknown (unknown if destroyed)
Terms and licenses: Academic/Nonprofit Terms; Industry Terms: Not Available to Industry
How to cite: pFH2.107_PB-EPN24-MCP_p6-T2A-eGFP-PGK-Blast was a gift from Michael Elowitz (Addgene plasmid # 205552 ; http://n2t.net/addgene:205552 ; RRID:Addgene_205552)
