[The description below was written by a language model from this plasmid's Addgene catalogue record and pLannotate feature annotations shown in this document.]
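Description:
pFH2.107_PB-EPN24-MCP_p6-T2A-eGFP-PGK-Blast is a 9,018-nt piggyBac transposon plasmid built on the ePB2 backbone for stable expression of a synthetic RNA-export protein in mammalian cells. In bacteria it is maintained through a high-copy ColE1/pUC-type origin and selected with kanamycin via a Tn5 aminoglycoside phosphotransferase gene driven by the bla promoter. An f1 origin and remnants of lac/lacZα sequence are also present in the backbone. The automated feature table does not annotate the piggyBac terminal repeats, so their positions cannot be given from this record. It does call short bacteriophage lambda fragments flanking the cargo, which appear to be non-functional stuffer sequence.

The main cassette is driven by a composite EF-1α core promoter followed by an HTLV-1 5' LTR segment. Annotated parts of the open reading frame include a fragment of rat PLCδ1, which binds phosphatidylinositol 4,5-bisphosphate and so presumably provides membrane targeting. It is followed by the HIV-1 Gag p6 region, which recruits host budding factors such as TSG101 and ALIX, and then by the MS2 bacteriophage coat protein (MCP), which binds MS2 RNA hairpins. An unannotated stretch between MCP and the reporter presumably holds the remaining EPN24 sequence and the T2A peptide. T2A allows eGFP to be co-translated as a separate protein, and the cassette ends with an SV40 polyadenylation signal. A second unit, mouse PGK promoter–blasticidin S deaminase–bGH poly(A), permits blasticidin selection of integrants. A U6 promoter is annotated upstream, but the record does not state what, if anything, it transcribes.

The construct is intended to generate cell lines, marked by eGFP and blasticidin resistance, that express EPN24-MCP-p6. The associated work concerns engineered export of RNA from living cells for measurement and manipulation.
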