Features (pLannotate 1.2.2; 23 found; start..end, strand, type, name):
    612..852     +  promoter       U6 promoter: RNA polymerase III promoter for human U6 snRNA
    942..1153    +  promoter       EF-1α core promoter: core promoter for human elongation factor EF-1α
   1166..1434    +  LTR            5' LTR (truncated): truncated 5' long terminal repeat (LTR) from human T-cell leukemia virus (HTLV) type 1
   1471..1872    +  CDS            Plcd1 (fragment): PLCD1_RAT - Experimental evidence at protein level: Swiss-Prot protein existence level 1. The production of the second messenger molecules diacylglycerol (DAG) and inositol 1,4,5-trisphosphate (IP3) is mediated by activated phosphatidylinositol-specific phospholipase C enzymes (PubMed:16000311). Essential for trophoblast and placental development (By similarity). Binds phosphatidylinositol 4,5-bisphosphate (By similarity). From Rattus norvegicus (Rat).
   1867..2022    +  CDS            gag (fragment): GAG_HV1H2 - Experimental evidence at protein level: Swiss-Prot protein existence level 1. [p6-gag]: Plays a role in budding of the assembled particle by interacting with the host class E VPS proteins TSG101 and PDCD6IP/AIP1. From Human immunodeficiency virus type 1 group M subtype B (isolate HXB2) (HIV-1).
   2023..2409    +  CDS            CAPSD_BPMS2: Experimental evidence at protein level: Swiss-Prot protein existence level 1. Acts as a translational repressor of viral replicase synthesis late in infection. This latter function is the result of capsid protein interaction with an RNA hairpin which contains the replicase ribosome-binding site. From Escherichia phage MS2 (Bacteriophage MS2).
   3112..3825    +  CDS            GFP (S65T): GFP (S65T) is a basic (constitutively fluorescent) green fluorescent protein published in 1995, derived from Aequorea victoria.
   3850..3933    +  CDS            large T antigen (fragment): large T antigen from SV40 (simian virus 40)
   3956..4077    +  polyA_signal   SV40 poly(A) signal: SV40 polyadenylation signal
   4084..4517    +  promoter       PGK promoter (fragment): mouse phosphoglycerate kinase 1 promoter
   4553..4951    +  CDS            BSD: blasticidin S deaminase; Aspergillus terreus BSD; confers resistance to blasticidin
   4969..5193    +  polyA_signal   bGH poly(A) signal: bovine growth hormone polyadenylation signal
   5628..6167    +  CDS            B (fragment): PORTL_LAMBD - Experimental evidence at protein level: Swiss-Prot protein existence level 1. Forms the portal vertex of the capsid (PubMed:6228056, PubMed:6232391). This portal plays critical roles in head assembly, genome packaging, neck/tail attachment, and genome ejection (Probable). The portal protein multimerizes as a single ring-shaped homododecamer arranged around a central channel (PubMed:6232391). Binds to the terminase subunits to form the packaging machine (PubMed:7799432). From Escherichia phage lambda (Bacteriophage lambda).
   6205..6221    -  protein_bind   lac operator: The lac repressor binds to the lac operator to inhibit transcription in E. coli. This inhibition can be relieved by adding lactose or isopropyl-β-D-thiogalactopyranoside (IPTG). lac repressor encoded by lacI
   6229..6259    -  promoter       lac promoter: promoter for the E. coli lac operon
   6274..6295    -  protein_bind   CAP binding site: CAP binding activates transcription in the presence of cAMP. E. coli catabolite activator protein
   6308..6400    -  CDS            lacI (fragment): lac repressor; lacI; The lac repressor binds to the lac operator to inhibit transcription in E. coli. This inhibition can be relieved by adding lactose or isopropyl-β-D-thiogalactopyranoside (IPTG).
   6583..7171    -  rep_origin     ori: high-copy-number ColE1/pMB1/pBR322/pUC origin of replication
   7342..8136    -  CDS            NeoR/KanR: aminoglycoside phosphotransferase from Tn5; aph(3')-II (or nptII); confers resistance to neomycin, kanamycin, and G418 (Geneticin®)
   8137..8241    -  promoter       AmpR promoter: bla
   8294..8722    -  rep_origin     f1 ori (sequence partly withheld): f1 bacteriophage origin of replication; arrow indicates direction of (+) strand synthesis
   8727..8882    -  CDS            lacZα (fragment): LacZα fragment of β-galactosidase; lacZ fragment
   8884..8997    +  CDS            B (fragment): PORTL_LAMBD - Experimental evidence at protein level: Swiss-Prot protein existence level 1. Forms the portal vertex of the capsid (PubMed:6228056, PubMed:6232391). This portal plays critical roles in head assembly, genome packaging, neck/tail attachment, and genome ejection (Probable). The portal protein multimerizes as a single ring-shaped homododecamer arranged around a central channel (PubMed:6232391). Binds to the terminase subunits to form the packaging machine (PubMed:7799432). From Escherichia phage lambda (Bacteriophage lambda).
>Addgene plasmid #205552 | pFH2.107_PB-EPN24-MCP_p6-T2A-eGFP-PGK-Blast | addgene full sequence | sequence record 408422 | Addgene NGS Result
GCAGCTAGATTAACCCTAGAAAGATAGTCTGCGTAAAATTGACGCATGCATTCTTGAAATATTGCTCTCT
CTTTCTAAATAGCGCGAATCCGTCGCTGTGCATTTAGGACATCTCAGTCGCCGCTTGGAGCTCCCGTGAG
GCGTGCTTGTCAATGCGGTAAGTGTCACTGATTTTGAACTATAACAACCGCGTGAGTCAAAATGACGCAT
GATTATCTTTTACGTGACTTTTAAGATTTAACTCATACGATAATTATATTGTTATTTCGTGTTCTACTTA
CGTGATAACTTATTATATATATATTTTCTTGTTATAGATATCCTTGAGGGACAGCCCCCCCCCAAAGCCC
CCAGGGATGTAATTACGTCCCTCCCCCGCTAGGGGGCAGCAGCGAGCCGCCCGGGGCTCCGCTCCGGTCC
GGCGCTCCCCCCGCATCCCCGAGCCGGCAGCGTGCGGGGACAGCCCGGGCACGGGGAAGGTGGCACGGGA
TCGCTTTCCTCTGAACGCTTCTCGCTGCTCTTTGAGCCTGCAGACACCTGGGGGGATACGGGGAAAAATC
GATTAACTATAACGGTCCTAAGGTAGCGAACACCTGCGCTCGAGCGACGTCGAGGGCCTATTTCCCATGA
TTCCTTCATATTTGCATATACGATACAAGGCTGTTAGAGAGATAATTGGAATTAATTTGACTGTAAACAC
AAAGATATTAGTACAAAATACGTGACGTAGAAAGTAATAATTTCTTGGGTAGTTTGCAGTTTTAAAATTA
TGTTTTAAAATGGACTATCATATGCTTACCGTAACTTGAAAGTATTTCGATTTCTTGGCTTTATATATCT
TGTGGAAAGGACGAAACACCGACCAGGTGGGCCCACGCGTTTTTTTCACCTGCATTACCCTGTTATCCCT
AGGATCTGCGATCGCTCCGGTGCCCGTCAGTGGGCAGAGCGCACATCGCCCACAGTCCCCGAGAAGTTGG
GGGGAGGGGTCGGCAATTGAACGGGTGCCTAGAGAAGGTGGCGCGGGGTAAACTGGGAAAGTGATGTCGT
GTACTGGCTCCGCCTTTTTCCCGAGGGTGGGGGAGAACCGTATATAAGTGCAGTAGTCGCCGTGAACGTT
CTTTTTCGCAACGGGTTTGCCGCCAGAACACAGCTGAAGCTTCGAGGGGCTCGCATCTCTCCTTCACGCG
CCCGCCGCCCTACCTGAGGCCGCCATCCACGCCGGTTGAGTCGCGTTCTGCCGCCTCCCGCCTGTGGTGC
CTCCTGAACTGCGTCCGCCGTCTAGGTAAGTTTAAAGCTCAGGTCGAGACCGGGCCTTTGTCCGGCGCTC
CCTTGGAGCCTACCTAGACTCAGCCGGCTCTCCACGCTTTGCCTGACCCTGCTTGCTCAACTCTACGTCT
TTGTTTCGTTTTCTGTTCTGCGCCGTTACAGATCCAAGCTGTGACCGGCGCCTACGCTAGCGGATCCGCC
ACCATGCACGGTCTGCAGGACGACCCGGACCTGCAAGCACTGCTCAAGGGCAGCCAGCTGCTGAAAGTTA
AATCTTCTTCTTGGCGTCGTGAACGTTTCTACAAACTCCAGGAGGACTGCAAAACCATCTGGCAGGAATC
CCGTAAAGTTATGCGTTCTCCGGAATCTCAGCTGTTCTCTATCGAAGACATCCAGGAAGTTCGTATGGGT
CACCGTACCGAAGGTCTGGAAAAATTCGCGCGTGACATCCCGGAAGACCGTTGCTTCTCCATCGTTTTCA
AAGACCAGCGTAACACCCTGGACCTGATCGCGCCGTCTCCGGCGGACGCGCAGCACTGGGTTCAGGGTCT
GCGTAAAATCATCCACCACTCTGGTTCTATGGACCAACGTCAGAAACTGCAGTCTCGTCCGGAACCGACC
GCACCGCCGGAAGAATCTTTCCGTTCTGGTGTTGAAACCACCACGCCACCGCAAAAACAGGAGCCGATCG
ACAAAGAACTGTACCCGCTGACCTCTCTGCGTTCTCTGTTCGGTAACGACCCGTCTTCTCAGGCTTCAAA
CTTTACTCAGTTCGTGCTCGTGGACAATGGTGGGACAGGGGATGTGACAGTGGCTCCTTCTAATTTCGCT
AATGGGGTGGCAGAGTGGATCAGCTCCAACTCACGGAGCCAGGCCTACAAGGTGACATGCAGCGTCAGGC
AGTCTAGTGCCCAGAAGAGAAAGTATACCATCAAGGTGGAGGTCCCCAAAGTGGCTACCCAGACAGTGGG
CGGAGTCGAACTGCCTGTCGCCGCTTGGAGGTCCTACCTGAACATGGAGCTCACTATCCCAATTTTCGCT
ACCAATTCTGACTGTGAACTCATCGTGAAGGCAATGCAGGGGCTCCTCAAAGACGGTAATCCTATCCCTT
CCGCCATCGCCGCTAACTCAGGTATCTACAAGATCGAAGAGCTGTTCAAGAAACACAAGATCGTTGCCGT
GCTGCGTGCCAATAGTGTGGAAGAAGCGAAAAAGAAAGCGCTGGCGGTTTTCCTGGGCGGCGTTCATCTG
ATTGAAATTACCTTTACCGTGCCGGATGCGGATACCGTGATTAAGGAACTGAGCTTTCTGAAGGAAATGG
GCGCGATTATTGGTGCGGGCACCGTGACCAGCGTGGAGCAGTGCCGTAAAGCGGTGGAAAGTGGCGCCGA
GTTCATTGTGAGTCCGCACCTGGACGAGGAAATTAGCCAATTTTGCAAGGAGAAGGGTGTGTTCTATATG
CCAGGCGTTATGACCCCGACCGAACTGGTGAAAGCCATGAAACTGGGCCATACCATCTTAAAACTGTTTC
CGGGTGAGGTGGTGGGTCCGCAGTTTGTTAAAGCGATGAAAGGTCCGTTTCCGAATGTGAAATTTGTGCC
AACCGGCGGTGTTAATCTGGACAATGTGTGCGAATGGTTCAAAGCGGGCGTGCTGGCCGTGGGCGTGGGC
AGCGCGTTAGTGAAAGGCACCCCGGTGGAAGTGGCGGAAAAGGCCAAGGCGTTCGTTGAGAAGATTCGTG
GCTGCACCGAACAGAAGCTGATCTCCGAAGAAGACCTGGGATCGGGAGAGGGCAGAGGAAGTCTGCTAAC
ATGCGGTGACGTCGAGGAGAATCCTGGCCCAATGAGCAAGGGCGAGGAGCTGTTCACCGGGGTGGTGCCC
ATCCTGGTCGAGCTGGACGGCGACGTAAACGGCCACAAGTTCAGCGTGTCCGGCGAGGGCGAGGGCGATG
CCACCTACGGCAAGCTGACCCTGAAGTTCATCTGCACCACCGGCAAGCTGCCCGTGCCCTGGCCCACCCT
CGTGACCACCCTGACCTACGGCGTGCAGTGCTTCAGCCGCTACCCCGACCACATGAAGCAGCACGACTTC
TTCAAGTCCGCCATGCCCGAAGGCTACGTCCAGGAGCGCACCATCTTCTTCAAGGACGACGGCAACTACA
AGACCCGCGCCGAGGTGAAGTTCGAGGGCGACACCCTGGTGAACCGCATCGAGCTGAAGGGCATCGACTT
CAAGGAGGACGGCAACATCCTGGGGCACAAGCTGGAGTACAACTACAACAGCCACAACGTCTATATCATG
GCCGACAAGCAGAAGAACGGCATCAAGGTGAACTTCAAGATCCGCCACAACATCGAGGACGGCAGCGTGC
AGCTCGCCGACCACTACCAGCAGAACACCCCCATCGGCGACGGCCCCGTGCTGCTGCCCGACAACCACTA
CCTGAGCACCCAGTCCGCCCTGAGCAAAGACCCCAACGAGAAGCGCGATCACATGGTCCTGCTGGAGTTC
GTGACCGCCGCCGGGATCACTCACGGCATGGACGAGCTGTACAAGTAAGCGGCCGCGTCGACGACTCTAG
ATCATAATCAGCCATACCACATTTGTAGAGGTTTTACTTGCTTTAAAAAACCTCCCACACCTCCCCCTGA
ACCTGAAACATAAAATGAATGCAATTGTTGTTGTTAACTTGTTTATTGCAGCTTATAATGGTTACAAATA
AAGCAATAGCATCACAAATTTCACAAATAAAGCATTTTTTTCACTGCATTCTAGTTGTGGTTTGTCCAAA
CTCATCAATGTATCTTAAGCGCCGGCGCTACACAAGTGGCCTCTGGCCTCGCACACATTCCACATCCACC
GGTAGGCGCCAACCGGCTCCGTTCTTTGGTGGCCCCTTCGCGCCACCTTCTACTCCTCCCCTAGTCAGGA
AGTTCCCCCCCGCCCCGCAGCTCGCGTCGTGCAGGACGTGACAAATGGAAGTAGCACGTCTCACTAGTCT
CGTGCAGATGGACAGCACCGCTGAGCAATGGAAGCGGGTAGGCCTTTGGGGCAGCGGCCAATAGCAGCTT
TGCTCCTTCGCTTTCTGGGCTCAGAGGCTGGGAAGGGGTGGGTCCGGGGGCGGGCTCAGGGGCGGGCTCA
GGGGCGGGGCGGGCGCCCGAAGGTCCTCCGGAGGCCCGGCATTCTGCACGCTTCAAAAGCGCACGTCTGC
CGCGCTGTTCTCCTCTTCCTCATCTCCGGGCCTTTCGACCTGCAGCCCAAGCTTACCATGGGTACCGCCA
CCATGGCCAAGCCTTTGTCTCAAGAAGAATCCACCCTCATTGAAAGAGCAACGGCTACAATCAACAGCAT
CCCCATCTCTGAAGATTACAGCGTCGCCAGCGCAGCTCTCTCTAGCGACGGCCGCATCTTCACTGGTGTC
AATGTATATCATTTTACTGGGGGACCTTGTGCAGAACTCGTGGTGCTGGGCACTGCTGCTGCTGCGGCAG
CTGGCAACCTGACTTGTATCGTCGCGATCGGAAATGAGAACAGGGGCATCTTGAGCCCCTGCGGACGGTG
CCGACAGGTGCTTCTCGATCTGCATCCTGGGATCAAAGCCATAGTGAAGGACAGTGATGGACAGCCGACG
GCAGTTGGGATTCGTGAATTGCTGCCCTCTGGTTATGTGTGGGAGGGCTAAGGTCACCCGCGCGCGGACT
GTGCCTTCTAGTTGCCAGCCATCTGTTGTTTGCCCCTCCCCCGTGCCTTCCTTGACCCTGGAAGGTGCCA
CTCCCACTGTCCTTTCCTAATAAAATGAGGAAATTGCATCGCATTGTCTGAGTAGGTGTCATTCTATTCT
GGGGGGTGGGGTGGGGCAGGACAGCAAGGGGGAGGATTGGGAAGACAATAGCAGGCATGCTGGGGATGCG
GTGGGCTCTATGGTTCGAACCAGTACGATGGTTTTCCCCGTATCCCCCCAGGTGTCTGCAGGCTCAAAGA
GCAGCGAGAAGCGTTCAGAGGAAAGCGATCCCGTGCCACCTTCCCCGTGCCCGGGCTGTCCCCGCACGCT
GCCGGCTCGGGGATGCGGGGGGAGCGCCGGACCGGAGCGGAGCCCCGGGCGGCTCGCTGCTGCCCCCTAG
CGGGGGAGGGACGTAATTACATCCCTGGGGGCTTTGGGGGGGGGCTGTCCCTGATAAAAGTTTTGTTACT
TTATAGAAGAAATTTTGAGTTTTTGTTTTTTTTTAATAAATAAATAAACATAAATAAATTGTTTGTTGAA
TTTATTATTAGTATGTAAGTGTAAATATAATAAAACTTAATATCTATTCAAATTAATAAATAAACCTCGA
TATACAGACCGATAAAACACATGCGTCAATTTTACGCATGATTATCTTTAACGTACGTCACAATATGATT
ATCTTTCTAGGGTTAATCTAGCTGCGGCGCGCCATCAGGATCATATCGTCGGGTCTTTTTTCCGGCTCAG
TCATCGCCCAAGCTGGCGCTATCTGGGCATCGGGGAGGAAGAAGCCCGTGCCTTTTCCCGCGAGGTTGAA
GCGGCATGGAAAGAGTTTGCCGAGGATGACTGCTGCTGCATTGACGTTGAGCGAAAACGCACGTTTACCA
TGATGATTCGGGAAGGTGTGGCCATGCACGCCTTTAACGGTGAACTGTTCGTTCAGGCCACCTGGGATAC
CAGTTCGTCGCGGCTTTTCCGGACACAGTTCCGGATGGTCAGCCCGAAGCGCATCAGCAACCCGAACAAT
ACCGGCGACAGCCGGAACTGCCGTGCCGGTGTGCAGATTAATGACAGCGGTGCGGCGCTGGGATATTACG
TCAGCGAGGACGGGTATCCTGGCTGGATGCCGCAGAAATGGACATGGATACCCCGTGAGTTACCCGGCGG
GCGCGCTTGGCGTAATCATGGTCATAGCTGTTTCCTGTGTGAAATTGTTATCCGCTCACAATTCCACACA
ACATACGAGCCGGAAGCATAAAGTGTAAAGCCTGGGGTGCCTAATGAGTGAGCTAACTCACATTAATTGC
GTTGCGCTCACTGCCCGCTTTCCAGTCGGGAAACCTGTCGTGCCAGCTGCATTAATGAATCGGCCAACGC
GCGGGGAGAGGCGGTTTGCGTATTGGGCGCTCTTCCGCTTCCTCGCTCACTGACTCGCTGCGCTCGGTCG
TTCGGCTGCGGCGAGCGGTATCAGCTCACTCAAAGGCGGTAATACGGTTATCCACAGAATCAGGGGATAA
CGCAGGAAAGAACATGTGAGCAAAAGGCCAGCAAAAGGCCAGGAACCGTAAAAAGGCCGCGTTGCTGGCG
TTTTTCCATAGGCTCCGCCCCCCTGACGAGCATCACAAAAATCGACGCTCAAGTCAGAGGTGGCGAAACC
CGACAGGACTATAAAGATACCAGGCGTTTCCCCCTGGAAGCTCCCTCGTGCGCTCTCCTGTTCCGACCCT
GCCGCTTACCGGATACCTGTCCGCCTTTCTCCCTTCGGGAAGCGTGGCGCTTTCTCATAGCTCACGCTGT
AGGTATCTCAGTTCGGTGTAGGTCGTTCGCTCCAAGCTGGGCTGTGTGCACGAACCCCCCGTTCAGCCCG
ACCGCTGCGCCTTATCCGGTAACTATCGTCTTGAGTCCAACCCGGTAAGACACGACTTATCGCCACTGGC
AGCAGCCACTGGTAACAGGATTAGCAGAGCGAGGTATGTAGGCGGTGCTACAGAGTTCTTGAAGTGGTGG
CCTAACTACGGCTACACTAGAAGAACAGTATTTGGTATCTGCGCTCTGCTGAAGCCAGTTACCTTCGGAA
AAAGAGTTGGTAGCTCTTGATCCGGCAAACAAACCACCGCTGGTAGCGGTGGTTTTTTTGTTTGCAAGCA
GCAGATTACGCGCAGAAAAAAAGGATCTCAAGAAGATCCTTTGATCTTTTCTACGGGGTCTGACGCTCAG
TGGAACGAAAACTCACGTTAAGGGATTTTGGTCATGAGATTATCAAAAAGGATCTTCACCTAGATCCTTT
TAAATTAAAAATGAAGTTTTAAATCAATCTAAAGTATATATGAGTAAACTTGGTCTGACAGTCAGAAGAA
CTCGTCAAGAAGGCGATAGAAGGCGATGCGCTGCGAATCGGGAGCGGCGATACCGTAAAGCACGAGGAAG
CGGTCAGCCCATTCGCCGCCAAGCTCTTCAGCAATATCACGGGTAGCCAACGCTATGTCCTGATAGCGGT
CCGCCACACCCAGCCGGCCACAGTCGATGAATCCAGAAAAGCGGCCATTTTCCACCATGATATTCGGCAA
GCAGGCATCGCCATGGGTCACGACGAGATCCTCGCCGTCGGGCATGCTCGCCTTGAGCCTGGCGAACAGT
TCGGCTGGCGCGAGCCCCTGATGCTCTTCGTCCAGATCATCCTGATCGACAAGACCGGCTTCCATCCGAG
TACGTGCTCGCTCGATGCGATGTTTCGCTTGGTGGTCGAATGGGCAGGTAGCCGGATCAAGCGTATGCAG
CCGCCGCATTGCATCAGCCATGATGGATACTTTCTCGGCAGGAGCAAGGTGAGATGACAGGAGATCCTGC
CCCGGCACTTCGCCCAATAGCAGCCAGTCCCTTCCCGCTTCAGTGACAACGTCGAGCACAGCTGCGCAAG
GAACGCCCGTCGTGGCCAGCCACGATAGCCGCGCTGCCTCGTCTTGCAGTTCATTCAGGGCACCGGACAG
GTCGGTCTTGACAAAAAGAACCGGGCGCCCCTGCGCTGACAGCCGGAACACGGCGGCATCAGAGCAGCCG
ATTGTCTGTTGTGCCCAGTCATAGCCGAATAGCCTCTCCACCCAAGCGGCCGGAGAACCTGCGTGCAATC
CATCTTGTTCAATCATACTCTTCCTTTTTCAATATTATTGAAGCATTTATCAGGGTTATTGTCTCATGAG
CGGATACATATTTGAATGTATTTAGAAAAATAAACAAATAGGGGTTCCGCGCACATTTCCCCGAAAAGTG
CCACCTAAATTGTAAGCGTTAATATTTTGTTAAAATTCGCGTTAAATTTTTGTTAAATCAGCTCATTTTT
TAACCAATAGGCCGAAATCGGCAAAATCCCTTATAAATCAAAAGAATAGACCGAGATAGGGT
[37 nt withheld, positions 8393-8429]
AAAGAACGTGGACTCCAACGTCAAAGG
[49 nt withheld, positions 8457-8505]
T
[91 nt withheld, positions 8507-8597]
G
[124 nt withheld, positions 8599-8722]
CCCATTCGCCATTCAGGCTGCGCAACTGTTGGGAAGGGCGATCGGTGCGGGCCTCTTCGCTATTACGCCA
GCTGGCGAAAGGGGGATGTGCTGCAAGGCGATTAAGTTGGGTAACGCCAGGGTTTTCCCAGTCACGACGT
TGTAAAACGACGGCCAGTGAGCGCGCCTCGTTCATTCACGTTTTTGAACCCGTGGAGGACGGGCAGACTC
GCGGTGCAAATGTGTTTTACAGCGTGATGGAGCAGATGAAGATGCTCGACACGCTGCAGAACACGAGCTC
CACCGCGGGGCGCGCC
